>Addgene plasmid #190134 | CMV:eGFP-p2A-HA-GPR151(p.Arg95Ter) | addgene full sequence | sequence record 377247 | Addgene NGS Result
GGTGTTAAATAGTTAAGTCGACAATCAACCTCTGGATTACAAAATTTGTGAAAGATTGACTGGTATTCTT
AACTATGTTGCTCCTTTTACGCTATGTGGATACGCTGCTTTAATGCCTTTGTATCATGCTATTGCTTCCC
GTATGGCTTTCATTTTCTCCTCCTTGTATAAATCCTGGTTGCTGTCTCTTTATGAGGAGTTGTGGCCCGT
TGTCAGGCAACGTGGCGTGGTGTGCACTGTGTTTGCTGACGCAACCCCCACTGGTTGGGGCATTGCCACC
ACCTGTCAGCTCCTTTCCGGGACTTTCGCTTTCCCCCTCCCTATTGCCACGGCGGAACTCATCGCCGCCT
GCCTTGCCCGCTGCTGGACAGGGGCTCGGCTGTTGGGCACTGACAATTCCGTGGTGTTGTCGGGGAAATC
ATCGTCCTTTCCTTGGCTGCTCGCCTGTGTTGCCACCTGGATTCTGCGCGGGACGTCCTTCTGCTACGTC
CCTTCGGCCCTCAATCCAGCGGACCTTCCTTCCCGCGGCCTGCTGCCGGCTCTGCGGCCTCTTCCGCGTC
TTCGCCTTCGCCCTCAGACGAGTCGGATCTCCCTTTGGGCCGCCTCCCCGCGTCGACTTTAAGACCAATG
ACTTACAAGGCAGCTGTAGATCTTAGCCACTTTTTAAAAGAAAAGGGGGGACTGGAAGGGCTAATTCACT
CCCAACGAAGACAAGATCTGCTTTTTGCTTGTACTGGGTCTCTCTGGTTAGACCAGATCTGAGCCTGGGA
GCTCTCTGGCTAACTAGGGAACCCACTGCTTAAGCCTCAATAAAGCTTGCCTTGAGTGCTTCAAGTAGTG
TGTGCCCGTCTGTTGTGTGACTCTGGTAACTAGAGATCCCTCAGACCCTTTTAGTCAGTGTGGAAAATCT
CTAGCAGTACGTATAGTAGTTCATGTCATCTTATTATTCAGTATTTATAACTTGCAAAGAAATGAATATC
AGAGAGTGAGAGGAACTTGTTTATTGCAGCTTATAATGGTTACAAATAAAGCAATAGCATCACAAATTTC
ACAAATAAAGCATTTTTTTCACTGCATTCTAGTTGTGGTTTGTCCAAACTCATCAATGTATCTTATCATG
TCTGGCTCTAGCTATCCCGCCCCTAACTCCGCCCATCCCGCCCCTAACTCCGCCCAGTTCCGCCCATTCT
CCGCCCCATGGCTGACTAATTTTTTTTATTTATGCAGAGGCCGAGGCCGCCTCGGCCTCTGAGCTATTCC
AGAAGTAGTGAGGAGGCTTTTTTGGAGGCCTAGGGACGTACCCAATTCGCCCTATAGTGAGTCGTATTAC
GCGCGCTCACTGGCCGTCGTTTTACAACGTCGTGACTGGGAAAACCCTGGCGTTACCCAACTTAATCGCC
TTGCAGCACATCCCCCTTTCGCCAGCTGGCGTAATAGCGAAGAGGCCCGCACCGATCGCCCTTCCCAACA
GTTGCGCAGCCTGAATGGCGAATGGG
[124 nt withheld, positions 1497-1620]
C
[91 nt withheld, positions 1622-1712]
A
[49 nt withheld, positions 1714-1762]
CCTTTGACGTTGGAGTCCACGTTCTTT
[37 nt withheld, positions 1790-1826]
ACCCTATCTCGGTCTATTCTTTTGATTTATAAGGGATTTTGCCGATTTCGGCCTATTGGTTAAAAAATGA
GCTGATTTAACAAAAATTTAACGCGAATTTTAACAAAATATTAACGCTTACAATTTAGGTGGCACTTTTC
GGGGAAATGTGCGCGGAACCCCTATTTGTTTATTTTTCTAAATACATTCAAATATGTATCCGCTCATGAG
ACAATAACCCTGATAAATGCTTCAATAATATTGAAAAAGGAAGAGTATGAGTATTCAACATTTCCGTGTC
GCCCTTATTCCCTTTTTTGCGGCATTTTGCCTTCCTGTTTTTGCTCACCCAGAAACGCTGGTGAAAGTAA
AAGATGCTGAAGATCAGTTGGGTGCACGAGTGGGTTACATCGAACTGGATCTCAACAGCGGTAAGATCCT
TGAGAGTTTTCGCCCCGAAGAACGTTTTCCAATGATGAGCACTTTTAAAGTTCTGCTATGTGGCGCGGTA
TTATCCCGTATTGACGCCGGGCAAGAGCAACTCGGTCGCCGCATACACTATTCTCAGAATGACTTGGTTG
AGTACTCACCAGTCACAGAAAAGCATCTTACGGATGGCATGACAGTAAGAGAATTATGCAGTGCTGCCAT
AACCATGAGTGATAACACTGCGGCCAACTTACTTCTGACAACGATCGGAGGACCGAAGGAGCTAACCGCT
TTTTTGCACAACATGGGGGATCATGTAACTCGCCTTGATCGTTGGGAACCGGAGCTGAATGAAGCCATAC
CAAACGACGAGCGTGACACCACGATGCCTGTAGCAATGGCAACAACGTTGCGCAAACTATTAACTGGCGA
ACTACTTACTCTAGCTTCCCGGCAACAATTAATAGACTGGATGGAGGCGGATAAAGTTGCAGGACCACTT
CTGCGCTCGGCCCTTCCGGCTGGCTGGTTTATTGCTGATAAATCTGGAGCCGGTGAGCGTGGGTCTCGCG
GTATCATTGCAGCACTGGGGCCAGATGGTAAGCCCTCCCGTATCGTAGTTATCTACACGACGGGGAGTCA
GGCAACTATGGATGAACGAAATAGACAGATCGCTGAGATAGGTGCCTCACTGATTAAGCATTGGTAACTG
TCAGACCAAGTTTACTCATATATACTTTAGATTGATTTAAAACTTCATTTTTAATTTAAAAGGATCTAGG
TGAAGATCCTTTTTGATAATCTCATGACCAAAATCCCTTAACGTGAGTTTTCGTTCCACTGAGCGTCAGA
CCCCGTAGAAAAGATCAAAGGATCTTCTTGAGATCCTTTTTTTCTGCGCGTAATCTGCTGCTTGCAAACA
AAAAAACCACCGCTACCAGCGGTGGTTTGTTTGCCGGATCAAGAGCTACCAACTCTTTTTCCGAAGGTAA
CTGGCTTCAGCAGAGCGCAGATACCAAATACTGTTCTTCTAGTGTAGCCGTAGTTAGGCCACCACTTCAA
GAACTCTGTAGCACCGCCTACATACCTCGCTCTGCTAATCCTGTTACCAGTGGCTGCTGCCAGTGGCGAT
AAGTCGTGTCTTACCGGGTTGGACTCAAGACGATAGTTACCGGATAAGGCGCAGCGGTCGGGCTGAACGG
GGGGTTCGTGCACACAGCCCAGCTTGGAGCGAACGACCTACACCGAACTGAGATACCTACAGCGTGAGCT
ATGAGAAAGCGCCACGCTTCCCGAAGGGAGAAAGGCGGACAGGTATCCGGTAAGCGGCAGGGTCGGAACA
GGAGAGCGCACGAGGGAGCTTCCAGGGGGAAACGCCTGGTATCTTTATAGTCCTGTCGGGTTTCGCCACC
TCTGACTTGAGCGTCGATTTTTGTGATGCTCGTCAGGGGGGCGGAGCCTATGGAAAAACGCCAGCAACGC
GGCCTTTTTACGGTTCCTGGCCTTTTGCTGGCCTTTTGCTCACATGTTCTTTCCTGCGTTATCCCCTGAT
TCTGTGGATAACCGTATTACCGCCTTTGAGTGAGCTGATACCGCTCGCCGCAGCCGAACGACCGAGCGCA
GCGAGTCAGTGAGCGAGGAAGCGGAAGAGCGCCCAATACGCAAACCGCCTCTCCCCGCGCGTTGGCCGAT
TCATTAATGCAGCTGGCACGACAGGTTTCCCGACTGGAAAGCGGGCAGTGAGCGCAACGCAATTAATGTG
AGTTAGCTCACTCATTAGGCACCCCAGGCTTTACACTTTATGCTTCCGGCTCGTATGTTGTGTGGAATTG
TGAGCGGATAACAATTTCACACAGGAAACAGCTATGACCATGATTACGCCAAGCGCGCAATTAACCCTCA
CTAAAGGGAACAAAAGCTGGAGCTGCAAGCTTAATGTAGTCTTATGCAATACTCTTGTAGTCTTGCAACA
TGGTAACGATGAGTTAGCAACATGCCTTACAAGGAGAGAAAAAGCACCGTGCATGCCGATTGGTGGAAGT
AAGGTGGTACGATCGTGCCTTATTAGGAAGGCAACAGACGGGTCTGACATGGATTGGACGAACCACTGAA
TTGCCGCATTGCAGAGATATTGTATTTAAGTGCCTAGCTCGATACATAAACGGGTCTCTCTGGTTAGACC
AGATCTGAGCCTGGGAGCTCTCTGGCTAACTAGGGAACCCACTGCTTAAGCCTCAATAAAGCTTGCCTTG
AGTGCTTCAAGTAGTGTGTGCCCGTCTGTTGTGTGACTCTGGTAACTAGAGATCCCTCAGACCCTTTTAG
TCAGTGTGGAAAATCTCTAGCAGTGGCGCCCGAACAGGGACTTGAAAGCGAAAGGGAAACCAGAGGAGCT
CTCTCGACGCAGGACTCGGCTTGCTGAAGCGCGCACGGCAAGAGGCGAGGGGCGGCGACTGGTGAGTACG
CCAAAAATTTTGACTAGCGGAGGCTAGAAGGAGAGAGATGGGTGCGAGAGCGTCAGTATTAAGCGGGGGA
GAATTAGATCGCGATGGGAAAAAATTCGGTTAAGGCCAGGGGGAAAGAAAAAATATAAATTAAAACATAT
AGTATGGGCAAGCAGGGAGCTAGAACGATTCGCAGTTAATCCTGGCCTGTTAGAAACATCAGAAGGCTGT
AGACAAATACTGGGACAGCTACAACCATCCCTTCAGACAGGATCAGAAGAACTTAGATCATTATATAATA
CAGTAGCAACCCTCTATTGTGTGCATCAAAGGATAGAGATAAAAGACACCAAGGAAGCTTTAGACAAGAT
AGAGGAAGAGCAAAACAAAAGTAAGACCACCGCACAGCAAGCGGCCGCTGATCTTCAGACCTGGAGGAGG
AGATATGAGGGACAATTGGAGAAGTGAATTATATAAATATAAAGTAGTAAAAATTGAACCATTAGGAGTA
GCACCCACCAAGGCAAAGAGAAGAGTGGTGCAGAGAGAAAAAAGAGCAGTGGGAATAGGAGCTTTGTTCC
TTGGGTTCTTGGGAGCAGCAGGAAGCACTATGGGCGCAGCGTCAATGACGCTGACGGTACAGGCCAGACA
ATTATTGTCTGGTATAGTGCAGCAGCAGAACAATTTGCTGAGGGCTATTGAGGCGCAACAGCATCTGTTG
CAACTCACAGTCTGGGGCATCAAGCAGCTCCAGGCAAGAATCCTGGCTGTGGAAAGATACCTAAAGGATC
AACAGCTCCTGGGGATTTGGGGTTGCTCTGGAAAACTCATTTGCACCACTGCTGTGCCTTGGAATGCTAG
TTGGAGTAATAAATCTCTGGAACAGATTTGGAATCACACGACCTGGATGGAGTGGGACAGAGAAATTAAC
AATTACACAAGCTTAATACACTCCTTAATTGAAGAATCGCAAAACCAGCAAGAAAAGAATGAACAAGAAT
TATTGGAATTAGATAAATGGGCAAGTTTGTGGAATTGGTTTAACATAACAAATTGGCTGTGGTATATAAA
ATTATTCATAATGATAGTAGGAGGCTTGGTAGGTTTAAGAATAGTTTTTGCTGTACTTTCTATAGTGAAT
AGAGTTAGGCAGGGATATTCACCATTATCGTTTCAGACCCACCTCCCAACCCCGAGAGCGCTGCCGTCTG
GACCGATGGCTGTGTGGAAGTGCTCGCCGATAGTGGAAACAGACGCCCCAGCACTCGTCCTAGGGCAAAG
GATCTGCAGTAATGAGAATTCTAGATCTTGAGACAAATGGCAGTATTCATCCACAATTTTAAAAGAAAAG
GGGGGATTGGGGGGTACAGTGCAGGGGAAAGAATAGTAGACATAATAGCAACAGACATACAAACTAAAGA
ATTACAAAAACAAATTACAAAAATTCAAAATTTTCGGGTTTATTACAGGGACAGCAGAGATCCACTTTGG
CGCCGGCTCGAGGGGGCCCGGGGTTATTAATAGTAATCAATTACGGGGTCATTAGTTCATAGCCCATATA
TGGAGTTCCGCGTTACATAACTTACGGTAAATGGCCCGCCTGGCTGACCGCCCAACGACCCCCGCCCATT
GACGTCAATAATGACGTATGTTCCCATAGTAACGCCAATAGGGACTTTCCATTGACGTCAATGGGTGGAG
TATTTACGGTAAACTGCCCACTTGGCAGTACATCAAGTGTATCATATGCCAAGTACGCCCCCTATTGACG
TCAATGACGGTAAATGGCCCGCCTGGCATTATGCCCAGTACATGACCTTATGGGACTTTCCTACTTGGCA
GTACATCTACGTATTAGTCATCGCTATTACCATGGTGATGCGGTTTTGGCAGTACATCAATGGGCGTGGA
TAGCGGTTTGACTCACGGGGATTTCCAAGTCTCCACCCCATTGACGTCAATGGGAGTTTGTTTTGGCACC
AAAATCAACGGGACTTTCCAAAATGTCGTAACAACTCCGCCCCATTGACGCAAATGGGCGGTAGGCGTGT
ACGGTGGGAGGTCTATATAAGCAGAGCTCTCTGGCTAACTGTCGGGATCCACCATGGTGAGCAAGGGCGA
GGAGCTGTTCACCGGGGTGGTGCCCATCCTGGTCGAGCTGGACGGCGACGTAAACGGCCACAAGTTCAGC
GTGTCCGGCGAGGGCGAGGGCGATGCCACCTACGGCAAGCTGACCCTGAAGTTCATCTGCACCACCGGCA
AGCTGCCCGTGCCCTGGCCCACCCTCGTGACCACCCTGACCTACGGCGTGCAGTGCTTCAGCCGCTACCC
CGACCACATGAAGCAGCACGACTTCTTCAAGTCCGCCATGCCCGAAGGCTACGTCCAGGAGCGCACCATC
TTCTTCAAGGACGACGGCAACTACAAGACCCGCGCCGAGGTGAAGTTCGAGGGCGACACCCTGGTGAACC
GCATCGAGCTGAAGGGCATCGACTTCAAGGAGGACGGCAACATCCTGGGGCACAAGCTGGAGTACAACTA
CAACAGCCACAACGTCTATATCATGGCCGACAAGCAGAAGAACGGCATCAAGGTGAACTTCAAGATCCGC
CACAACATCGAGGACGGCAGCGTGCAGCTCGCCGACCACTACCAGCAGAACACCCCCATCGGCGACGGCC
CCGTGCTGCTGCCCGACAACCACTACCTGAGCACCCAGTCCGCCCTGAGCAAAGACCCCAACGAGAAGCG
CGATCACATGGTCCTGCTGGAGTTCGTGACCGCCGCCGGGATCACTCTCGGCATGGACGAGCTGTACAAG
GGAAGCGGAGCTACTAACTTCAGCCTGCTGAAGCAGGCTGGAGACGTGGAGGAGAACCCTGGACCTTACC
CATATGACGTTCCAGATTACGCTATGCTGGCAGCTGCCTTTGCAGACTCTAACTCCAGCAGCATGAATGT
GTCCTTTGCTCACCTCCACTTTGCCGGAGGGTACCTGCCCTCTGATTCCCAGGACTGGAGAACCATCATC
CCGGCTCTCTTGGTGGCTGTCTGCCTGGTGGGCTTCGTGGGAAACCTGTGTGTGATTGGCATCCTCCTTC
ACAATGCTTGGAAAGGAAAGCCATCCATGATCCACTCCCTGATTCTGAATCTCAGCCTGGCTGATCTCTC
CCTCCTGCTGTTTTCTGCACCTATCTGAGCTACGGCGTACTCCAAAAGTGTTTGGGATCTAGGCTGGTTT
GTCTGCAAGTCCTCTGACTGGTTTATCCACACATGCATGGCAGCCAAGAGCCTGACAATCGTTGTGGTGG
CCAAAGTATGCTTCATGTATGCAAGTGACCCAGCCAAGCAAGTGAGTATCCACAACTACACCATCTGGTC
AGTGCTGGTGGCCATCTGGACTGTGGCTAGCCTGTTACCCCTGCCGGAATGGTTCTTTAGCACCATCAGG
CATCATGAAGGTGTGGAAATGTGCCTCGTGGATGTACCAGCTGTGGCTGAAGAGTTTATGTCGATGTTTG
GTAAGCTCTACCCACTCCTGGCATTTGGCCTTCCATTATTTTTTGCCAGCTTTTATTTCTGGAGAGCTTA
TGACCAATGTAAAAAACGAGGAACTAAGACTCAAAATCTTAGAAACCAGATACGCTCAAAGCAAGTCACA
GTGATGCTGCTGAGCATTGCCATCATCTCTGCTCTCTTGTGGCTCCCCGAATGGGTAGCTTGGCTGTGGG
TATGGCATCTGAAGGCTGCAGGCCCGGCCCCACCACAAGGTTTCATAGCCCTGTCTCAAGTCTTGATGTT
TTCCATCTCTTCAGCAAATCCTCTCATTTTTCTTGTGATGTCGGAAGAGTTCAGGGAAGGCTTGAAAGGT
GTATGGAAATGGATGATAACCAAAAAACCTCCAACTGTCTCAGAGTCTCAGGAAACACCAGCTGGCAACT
CAGAGGGTCTTCCTGACAAGGTTCCATCTCCAGAATCCCCAGCATCCATACCAGAAAAAGAGAAACCCAG
CTCTCCCTCCTCTGGCAAAGGGAAAACTGAGAAGGCAGAGATTCCCATCCTTCCTGACGTAGAGCAGTTT
TGGCATGAGAGGGACACAGTCCCTTCTGTACAGGACAATGACCCTATCCCCTGGGAACATGAAGATCAAG
AGACAGGGGAA
Features (pLannotate 1.2.2; 28 found; start..end, strand, type, name):
     23..611     +  misc_feature   WPRE: woodchuck hepatitis virus posttranscriptional regulatory element
    662..681     +  misc_feature   cPPT/CTS (fragment): central polypurine tract and central termination sequence of HIV-1
    683..916     +  LTR            3' LTR (ΔU3): self-inactivating 3' long terminal repeat (LTR) from HIV-1
    994..1115    +  polyA_signal   SV40 poly(A) signal: SV40 polyadenylation signal
   1155..1290    +  rep_origin     SV40 ori: SV40 origin of replication
   1311..1329    -  promoter       T7 promoter: promoter for bacteriophage T7 RNA polymerase
   1337..1492    +  CDS            lacZα (fragment): LacZα fragment of β-galactosidase; lacZ fragment
   1497..1925    +  rep_origin     f1 ori (sequence partly withheld): f1 bacteriophage origin of replication; arrow indicates direction of (+) strand synthesis
   1978..2082    +  promoter       AmpR promoter: bla
   2083..2943    +  CDS            AmpR: β-lactamase; bla; confers resistance to ampicillin, carbenicillin, and related antibiotics
   3114..3702    +  rep_origin     ori: high-copy-number ColE1/pMB1/pBR322/pUC origin of replication
   3885..3977    +  CDS            lacI (fragment): lac repressor; lacI; The lac repressor binds to the lac operator to inhibit transcription in E. coli. This inhibition can be relieved by adding lactose or isopropyl-β-D-thiogalactopyranoside (IPTG).
   3990..4011    +  protein_bind   CAP binding site: CAP binding activates transcription in the presence of cAMP. E. coli catabolite activator protein
   4026..4056    +  promoter       lac promoter: promoter for the E. coli lac operon
   4064..4080    +  protein_bind   lac operator: The lac repressor binds to the lac operator to inhibit transcription in E. coli. This inhibition can be relieved by adding lactose or isopropyl-β-D-thiogalactopyranoside (IPTG). lac repressor encoded by lacI
   4125..4143    +  promoter       T3 promoter: promoter for bacteriophage T3 RNA polymerase
   4171..4397    +  promoter       RSV promoter: Rous sarcoma virus enhancer/promoter
   4398..4578    +  LTR            5' LTR (truncated): truncated 5' long terminal repeat (LTR) from HIV-1
   4625..4750    +  misc_feature   HIV-1 Ψ: packaging signal of human immunodeficiency virus type 1
   4734..5097    +  CDS            HIV-1 gag (fragment): gag protein from human immunodeficiency virus 1; gag
   5243..5476    +  misc_feature   RRE: The Rev response element (RRE) of HIV-1 allows for Rev-dependent mRNA export from the nucleus to the cytoplasm.
   5873..5959    +  CDS            hph (fragment): KHYB_ECOLX - Experimental evidence at protein level: Swiss-Prot protein existence level 1. The aminoglycoside phosphotransferases achieve inactivation of their antibiotic substrates by phosphorylation. Only phosphorylates hygromycin and closely related compounds such as demethyl analogs and destomycin. From Escherichia coli.
   6013..6130    +  misc_feature   cPPT/CTS: central polypurine tract and central termination sequence of HIV-1
   6247..6550    +  enhancer       CMV enhancer: human cytomegalovirus immediate early enhancer
   6551..6754    +  promoter       CMV promoter: human cytomegalovirus (CMV) immediate early promoter
   6780..7496    +  CDS            EGFP: EGFP is a basic (constitutively fluorescent) green fluorescent protein published in 1996, derived from Aequorea victoria. It is reported to be a rapidly-maturing weak dimer with moderate acid sensitivity.
   7566..7589    +  CDS            3xHA (fragment): three tandem HA epitope tags
   7590..9       +  CDS            GPR151 (across the origin): GP151_HUMAN - Also known as GALR4, GALRL From Homo sapiens (Human).
