[The description below was written by a language model from this plasmid's Addgene catalogue record and pLannotate feature annotations shown in this document.]
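Description:
CMV:eGFP-p2A-HA-GPR151(p.Arg95Ter) is a lentiviral transfer plasmid for mammalian expression, built by Gibson cloning into a backbone that previously carried an eGFP-p2A-HA-tagged β2-adrenergic receptor fusion. It has a third-generation, self-inactivating architecture. An RSV promoter drives a truncated HIV-1 5' LTR, followed by the Ψ packaging signal with a gag fragment, the Rev response element and a cPPT/CTS. The expression cassette is followed by WPRE and a ΔU3 3' LTR. In bacteria the 8.8 kb plasmid replicates from a high-copy ColE1/pUC-type origin and is selected with ampicillin. An f1 origin, an SV40 origin and poly(A) signal, T7 and T3 promoters and lac-derived remnants are also annotated in the backbone. A short hygromycin phosphotransferase fragment is detected, but no intact mammalian selection marker is annotated.

The payload is driven by the CMV immediate-early enhancer and promoter. It encodes EGFP, a P2A ribosome-skipping peptide (listed in the catalogue but not separately annotated), an HA epitope, and human GPR151, an orphan G protein-coupled receptor. The P2A lets EGFP and the HA-tagged receptor be made as separate polypeptides from one transcript, so green fluorescence marks transfected or transduced cells while the receptor product can be detected through HA. This version carries the p.Arg95Ter nonsense variant, which introduces a premature stop at codon 95 and should give a severely truncated protein. The GPR151 annotation nevertheless spans a much longer stretch, running across the sequence origin. The associated study concerns GPR151 in glucose metabolism and hepatic gluconeogenesis, so the construct is presumably meant for examining this truncating variant in mammalian cells, although the record states only that it expresses the variant.
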