Addgene plasmid #190134: CMV:eGFP-p2A-HA-GPR151(p.Arg95Ter)
Purpose: expresses eGFP-p2A-HA-GPR151 (pArg95Ter variant) in mammalian cells
Depositing lab: Joshua Knowles. Depositing organization: Stanford University. Publication: G protein-coupled receptor 151 regulates glucose metabolism and hepatic gluconeogenesis. Bielczyk-Maczynska E, Zhao M, Zushin PH, Schnurr TM, Kim HJ, Li J, Nallagatla P, Sangwung P, Park CY, Cornn C, Stahl A, Svensson KJ, Knowles JW. Nat Commun. 2022 Dec 1;13(1):7408. doi: 10.1038/s41467-022-35069-9. PubMed 36456565.
Backbone
  Vector backbone: CMV:eGFP-p2A-HA-β2Ar-uTEV1Δ(220-242)
  Backbone size w/o insert (bp): 7500
  Total vector size (bp): 8837
  Vector type: Mammalian Expression, Lentiviral
Growth in bacteria
  Bacterial resistance: Ampicillin, 100 μg/mL
  Growth temperature: 37°C
  Growth strain: NEB Stable
  Copy number: Unknown
Gene/Insert
  Gene/Insert name: eGFP-p2A-HA-GPR151(p.Arg95Ter)
  Species: H. sapiens (human), Synthetic
  Insert size (bp): 1259
  Mutation: p.Arg95Ter mutation
  GenBank ID: AB083592.1
  Promoter: CMV
  Tag / fusion protein: eGFP (N terminal on insert); p2A (N terminal on insert); HA (N terminal on insert)
  Entrez Gene: GPR151 (a.k.a. GALR4, GALRL, GPCR, GPCR-2037, PGR7)
  Cloning method: Gibson Cloning
  Sequencing primers: 5′ CATGGTCCTGCTGGAGTTCGTG; 3′ CATTAAAGCAGCGTATCC
Terms and licenses: Academic/Nonprofit Terms; Industry Terms: Not Available to Industry
How to cite: CMV:eGFP-p2A-HA-GPR151(p.Arg95Ter) was a gift from Joshua Knowles (Addgene plasmid # 190134 ; http://n2t.net/addgene:190134 ; RRID:Addgene_190134)
